>Addgene plasmid #58955 | pUCHR-inLuc | addgene partial sequence | sequence record 93867 | CMV-F2 5'-GGTCTATATAAGCAGAGCTGGT-3'
TTGTGAGCGCTCACAATTCCGGTAGCGCTACCGGACTCAGATCTGCCACCATGGAAGACGCCAAAAACAT
AAAGAAAGGCCCGGCGCCATTCTATCCGCTGGAAGATGGAACCGCTGGAGAGCAACTGCATAAGGCTATG
AAGAGATACGCCCTGGTTCCTGGAACAATTGCTTTTACAGATGCACATATCGAGGTGGACATCACTTACG
CTGAGTACTTCGAAATGTCCGTTCGGTTGGCAGAAGCTATGAAACGATATGGGCTGAATACAAATCACAG
AATCGTCGTATGCAGTGAAAACTCTCTTCAATTCTTTATGCCGGTGTTGGGCGCGTTATTTATCGGAGTT
GCAGTTGCGCCCGCGAACGACATTTATAATGAACGTGAATTGCTCAACAGTATGGGCATTTCGCAGCCTA
CCGTGGTGTTCGTTTCCAAAAAGGGGTTGCAAAAAATTTTGAACGTGCAAAAAAAGCTCCCAATCATCCA
AAAAATTATTATCATGGATTCTAAAACGGATTACCAGGGATTTCAGTCGATGTACACGTTCGTCACATCT
CATCTACCTCCCGGTTTTAATGAATACGATTTTGTGCCAGAGTCCTTCGATAGGGACAAGACAATTGCAC
TGATCATGAACTCCTCTGGATCTACTGGTCTGCCTAAAGGTGTCGCTCTGCCTCATAGAACTGCCTGCGT
GAGATTCTCGCATGCCAGAGATCCTATTTTTGGCAATCAAATCATTCCGGATACTGCGATTTTAAGTGTT
GTTCCATTCCATCACGGTTTTGGAATGTTTACTACACTCGGATATTTGATATGTGGATTTCGAGTCGTCT
TAATGTATAGA
