>Addgene plasmid #58955 | pUCHR-inLuc | addgene partial sequence | sequence record 93874 | hGata4-rev 5'-ATTGTGGATGAATACTGCC-3'
TGGATCTGTCTCTGTCTCTCTCTCCACCTTCTTCTTCTATTCCTTCGGGCCTGTCGGGTCCCCTCGGGGT
TGGGAGGTGGGTCTGAAACGATAATGGTGAATATCCCTGCCTAACTCTATTCACTATAGAAAGTACAGCA
AAAACTATTCTTAAACCTACCAAGCCTCCTACTATCATTATGAATAATTTTATATACCACAGCCAATTTG
TTATGTTAAACCAATTCCACAAACTTGCCCATTTATCTAATTCCAATAATTCTTGTTCATTCTTTTCTTG
CTGGTTTTGCGATTCTTCAATTAAGGAGTGTATTAAGCTTGTGTAATTGTTAATTTCTCTGTCCCACTCC
ATCCAGGTCGTGTGATTCCAAATCTGTTCCAGAGATTTATTACTCCAACTAGCATTCCAAGGCACAGCAG
TGGTGCAAATGAGTTTTCCAGAGCAACCCCAAATCCCCAGGAGCTGTTGATCCTTTAGGTATCTTTCCAC
AGCCAGGATTCTTGCCTGGAGCTGCTTGATGCCCCAGACTGTGAGTTGCAACAGATGCTGTTGCGCCTCA
ATAGCCCTCAGCAAATTGTTCTGCTGCTGCACTATACCAGACAATAATTGTCTGGCCTGTACCGTCAGCG
TCATTGACGCTGCGCCCATAGTGCTTCCTGCTGCTCCCAAGAACCCAAGGAACAAAGCTCCTATTCCCAC
TGCTCTTTTTTCTCTCTGCACCACTCTTCTCTTTGCCTTGGTGGGTGCTACTCCTAAT
