>Addgene plasmid #58955 | pUCHR-inLuc | addgene partial sequence | sequence record 93892 | ffLuc-R 5'-TCATAGAACTGCCTGCGTGA-3'
GGATTTCGAGTCGTCTTAATGTATAGATTTGAAGAAGAGCTGTTTCTGAGGAGCCTTCAGGATTACAAGG
TTCAAAGTGCGCTGCTGGTGCCAACCCTATTCTCCTTCTTCGCCAAAAGCACTCTGATTGACAAATACGA
TTTATCTAATTTACACGAAATTGCTTCTGGTGGCGCTCCCCTCTCTAAGGAAGTCGGGGAAGCGGTTGCC
AAGAGGTTCCATCTGCCAGGTATCAGGCAAGGATATGGGCTCACTGAGACTACATCAGCTATTCTGATTA
CGCCCGAGGGGGATGATAAACCGGGCGCGGTCGGTAAAGTTGTTCCATTTTTTGAAGCGAAGGTTGTGGA
TCTGGATACCGGGAAAACGCTGTTGAGATGAAAGGAGACCATAAAGATGAACCCATAGTGAGCTGAGAGC
TCCAGCCTGGCCTCCAGATAACTACACACCCAGCTTCCACCCAGAATCAAGCCTATGTTAACTTCCCTCA
AAGCCTGAGATTTTGCTTTCCCATTAAATGCAGGTAGTTGTTCTTCTTGCAGCACTAGTCACTGGCCATA
ATTTAAATCTTGTTATCTTCTTGCCACCATGAACCCTGTATGCTGTA
