>Addgene plasmid #58955 | pUCHR-inLuc | addgene partial sequence | sequence record 93897 | ffLuc-R2 5'-AGGCCCTAAAACATTGCCAC-3'
CTTCAAACAGCTCACACCCTGCTGTGCTCAGATCAATACTCAGTTGTCTAAGTTGCCTCGAGACTAAAGG
CAACAGTGCTGAAACATCTCCTGGACTCACCTGGGCGTTAATCAAAGAGGCGAACTGTGTGTGAGAGGTC
CTATGATTATGTCCGGTTATGTAAACAATCCGGAAGCGACCAACGCCTTGATTGACAAGGATGGATGGCT
ACATTCTGGAGACATAGCTTACTGGGACGAAGACGAACACTTCTTCATCGTTGACCGCCTGAAGTCTCTG
ATTAAGTACAAAGGCTATCAGGTGGCTCCCGCTGAATTGGAATCCATCTTGCTCCAACACCCCAACATCT
TCGACGCAGGTGTCGCAGGTCTTCCCGACGATGACGCCGGTGAACTTCCCGCCGCCGTTGTTGTTTTGGA
GCACGGAAAGACGATGACGGAAAAAGAGATCGTGGATTACGTCGCCAGTCAAGTAACAACCGCGAAAAAG
TTGCGCGGAGGAGTTGTGTTTGTGGACGAAGTACCGAAAGGTCTTACCGGAAAACTCGACGCAAGAAAAA
TCAGAGAGATCCTCATAAAGGCCAAGAAGGGCGGAAAGATCGCCGTGTAATTCTAGACGCGGGCCGACCG
CTATCAGGACATAGCGTTGGCTACCCGTGATATTGCTGAAGAGCTTGGCGGCGAATGGGCTGACCGCTTC
CTCGTGCTTTACGGTATCGCCGCTCCCGATTCGCAGCGCATCGCCTTCTATCGCCTTCTTGACGAGTTCT
TCTGA
