[The description below was written by a language model from this plasmid's Addgene catalogue record.]
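Description:
pUCHR-inLuc is an HIV-1-based lentiviral transfer vector built on the pUCHR backbone (about 5.8 kb), carrying a roughly 3.7 kb reporter insert for a total size of about 9.4 kb. It is maintained in bacteria as a high-copy plasmid under ampicillin selection, and the record lists a recombination-deficient strain as host, the usual choice for keeping repeat-containing lentiviral plasmids stable. No feature table is supplied, so the exact arrangement of LTRs, packaging signal and other viral elements is not documented here.

The payload, inLuc, is a firefly luciferase gene driven by a CMV promoter and interrupted by a gamma-globin intron; it was inserted between EcoRV and XmaI sites, both of which remain intact. According to the record, the reporter is silent in transfected cells and expressed only in infected cells. Replication-dependent reporters of this type generally achieve this by placing the reporter cassette in the opposite orientation to the viral genome while the intron is oriented to be spliced only from the genomic-sense transcript. In that arrangement, the CMV-driven message in the producer cell retains an unspliceable intron and yields no functional enzyme, whereas the packaged viral RNA loses the intron, and reverse transcription and integration in the target cell restore an intact luciferase gene. The record itself does not spell out these orientations.

This design allows infection events to be measured by luciferase activity without background from the producer cells. It is therefore suited to co-culture assays, and the associated work used such vectors to compare cell-to-cell infection by HIV-1 and HTLV-1 quantitatively.
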