Addgene plasmid #58955: pUCHR-inLuc
Purpose: HIV-1 transfer vector, encodes firefly luciferase gene interrupted by a gamma-globin intron. The reporter gene is silent in the transfected cells and expressed in the infected cells.
Depositing lab: David Derse & Dmitriy Mazurov. Depositing organization: National Cancer Institute (NCI). Publication: Quantitative comparison of HTLV-1 and HIV-1 cell-to-cell infection with new replication dependent vectors. Mazurov D, Ilinskaya A, Heidecker G, Lloyd P, Derse D. PLoS Pathog. 2010 Feb 26;6(2):e1000788. doi: 10.1371/journal.ppat.1000788. PubMed 20195464.
Backbone
  Vector backbone: pUCHR
  Backbone size w/o insert (bp): 5753
  Total vector size (bp): 9442
  Vector type: Lentiviral
Growth in bacteria
  Bacterial resistance: Ampicillin, 100 μg/mL
  Growth temperature: 37°C
  Growth strain: Stbl2
  Copy number: High Copy
Gene/Insert
  Gene/Insert name: inLuc
  Insert size (bp): 3689
  Promoter: CMV
  Cloning method: Restriction Enzyme; 5′ cloning site EcoRV (not destroyed); 3′ cloning site XmaI (not destroyed)
  Sequencing primers: 5′ none; 3′ none
Terms and licenses: Academic/Nonprofit Terms; Industry Terms: Not Available to Industry
How to cite: pUCHR-inLuc was a gift from David Derse & Dmitriy Mazurov (Addgene plasmid # 58955 ; http://n2t.net/addgene:58955 ; RRID:Addgene_58955)
